LOCUS       Exported 7947 bp ds-DNA circular SYN 13-MAY-2021
DEFINITION  Bacterial expression of RagA-RagC(S75N).
ACCESSION   .
VERSION     .
KEYWORDS    pK RagA-RagC(S75N)
SOURCE      synthetic DNA construct
  ORGANISM  synthetic DNA construct
REFERENCE   1 (bases 1 to 7947)
  AUTHORS   Shen K, Choe A, Sabatini DM
  TITLE     Intersubunit Crosstalk in the Rag GTPase Heterodimer Enables mTORC1
            to Respond Rapidly to Amino Acid Availability.
  JOURNAL   Mol Cell. 2017 Oct 17. pii: S1097-2765(17)30704-9. doi:
            10.1016/j.molcel.2017.09.026.
  PUBMED    29056322
REFERENCE   2 (bases 1 to 7947)
  AUTHORS   .
  TITLE     Direct Submission
  JOURNAL   Exported May 13, 2021 from SnapGene Server 1.1.58
            http://www.snapgene.com
FEATURES             Location/Qualifiers
     source          1..7947
                     /organism="synthetic DNA construct"
                     /mol_type="other DNA"
     promoter        1..19
                     /label=T7 promoter
                     /note="promoter for bacteriophage T7 RNA polymerase"
     protein_bind    20..44
                     /label=lac operator
                     /bound_moiety="lac repressor encoded by lacI"
                     /note="The lac repressor binds to the lac operator to
                     inhibit transcription in E. coli. This inhibition can be
                     relieved by adding lactose or
                     isopropyl-beta-D-thiogalactopyranoside (IPTG)."
     RBS             59..81
                     /note="efficient ribosome binding site from bacteriophage
                     T7 gene 10 (Olins and Rangwala, 1989)"
     CDS             100..129
                     /codon_start=1
                     /product="10xHis affinity tag"
                     /label=10xHis
                     /translation="HHHHHHHHHH"
     CDS             160..450
                     /codon_start=1
                     /gene="S. cerevisiae SMT3 (truncated)"
                     /product="cleavable ubiquitin-like protein tag"
                     /label=SUMO
                     /translation="MSDSEVNQEAKPEVKPEVKPETHINLKVSDGSSEIFFKIKKTTPL
                     RRLMEAFAKRQGKEMDSLRFLYDGIRIQADQTPEDLDMEDNDIIEAHREQIG"
     CDS             487..510
                     /codon_start=1
                     /product="recognition and cleavage site for human
                     rhinovirus 3C and PreScission proteases"
                     /label=HRV 3C site
                     /translation="LEVLFQGP"
     promoter        1524..1542
                     /label=T7 promoter
                     /note="promoter for bacteriophage T7 RNA polymerase"
     protein_bind    1543..1567
                     /label=lac operator
                     /bound_moiety="lac repressor encoded by lacI"
                     /note="The lac repressor binds to the lac operator to
                     inhibit transcription in E. coli. This inhibition can be
                     relieved by adding lactose or
                     isopropyl-beta-D-thiogalactopyranoside (IPTG)."
     CDS             2816..2833
                     /codon_start=1
                     /product="6xHis affinity tag"
                     /label=6xHis
                     /translation="HHHHHH"
     primer_bind     complement(2886..2904)
                     /label=T7 Term
                     /note="T7 terminator, reverse primer"
     terminator      2900..2947
                     /label=T7 terminator
                     /note="transcription terminator for bacteriophage T7 RNA
                     polymerase"
     rep_origin      2984..3439
                     /direction=RIGHT
                     /label=f1 ori
                     /note="f1 bacteriophage origin of replication; arrow
                     indicates direction of (+) strand synthesis"
     primer_bind     complement(3071..3090)
                     /label=F1ori-R
                     /note="F1 origin, reverse primer"
     primer_bind     3281..3302
                     /label=F1ori-F
                     /note="F1 origin, forward primer"
     primer_bind     4254..4273
                     /label=Kan-R
                     /note="Kanamycin resistance gene, reverse primer"
     primer_bind     4334..4353
                     /label=pENTR-R
                     /note="pENTR vectors, reverse primer"
     rep_origin      4464..5052
                     /direction=RIGHT
                     /label=ori
                     /note="high-copy-number ColE1/pMB1/pBR322/pUC origin of
                     replication"
     primer_bind     4953..4972
                     /label=pBR322ori-F
                     /note="pBR322 origin, forward primer"
     primer_bind     5206..5223
                     /label=L4440
                     /note="L4440 vector, forward primer"
     misc_feature    5238..5377
                     /label=bom
                     /note="basis of mobility region from pBR322"
     primer_bind     complement(5303..5322)
                     /label=pRS-marker
                     /note="pRS vectors, use to sequence yeast selectable
                     marker"
     primer_bind     5463..5485
                     /label=pGEX 3'
                     /note="pGEX vectors, reverse primer"
     CDS             complement(5479..5670)
                     /codon_start=1
                     /gene="rop"
                     /product="Rop protein, which maintains plasmids at low copy
                     number"
                     /label=rop
                     /translation="MTKQEKTALNMARFIRSQTLTLLEKLNELDADEQADICESLHDHA
                     DELYRSCLARFGDDGENL"
     CDS             complement(6479..7561)
                     /codon_start=1
                     /gene="lacI"
                     /product="lac repressor"
                     /label=lacI
                     /note="The lac repressor binds to the lac operator to
                     inhibit transcription in E. coli. This inhibition can be
                     relieved by adding lactose or
                     isopropyl-beta-D-thiogalactopyranoside (IPTG)."
                     /translation="MKPVTLYDVAEYAGVSYQTVSRVVNQASHVSAKTREKVEAAMAEL
                     NYIPNRVAQQLAGKQSLLIGVATSSLALHAPSQIVAAIKSRADQLGASVVVSMVERSGV
                     EACKAAVHNLLAQRVSGLIINYPLDDQDAIAVEAACTNVPALFLDVSDQTPINSIIFSH
                     EDGTRLGVEHLVALGHQQIALLAGPLSSVSARLRLAGWHKYLTRNQIQPIAEREGDWSA
                     MSGFQQTMQMLNEGIVPTAMLVANDQMALGAMRAITESGLRVGADISVVGYDDTEDSSC
                     YIPPLTTIKQDFRLLGQTSVDRLLQLSQGQAVKGNQLLPVSLVKRKTTLAPNTQTASPR
                     ALADSLMQLARQVSRLESGQ"
     primer_bind     7523..7542
                     /label=LacI-R
                     /note="LacI, reverse primer"
     promoter        complement(7562..7639)
                     /gene="lacI"
                     /label=lacI promoter
     primer_bind     7845..7864
                     /label=pBRrevBam
                     /note="pBR322 vectors, tet region, downstream of BamHI,
                     reverse primer"
ORIGIN
        1 taatacgact cactataggg gaattgtgag cggataacaa ttcccctcta gaaataattt
       61 tgtttaactt taagaaggag atataccatg ggcagcagcc atcaccatca ccatcaccat
      121 caccatcata gccgccgccg tcgccgccgt cgcccgcgga tgtcggactc agaagtcaat
      181 caagaagcta agccagaggt caagccagaa gtcaagcctg agactcacat caatttaaag
      241 gtgtccgatg gatcttcaga gatcttcttc aagatcaaaa agaccactcc tttaagaagg
      301 ctgatggaag cgttcgctaa aagacagggt aaggaaatgg actccttaag attcttgtac
      361 gacggtatta gaattcaagc tgatcagacc cctgaagatt tggacatgga ggataacgat
      421 attattgagg ctcacagaga acagattggt ccgcggggtg gtggcgacca tcctccaaaa
      481 tcggatctgg aagttctgtt ccaggggccc ggatccatgc cgaacaccgc tatgaaaaaa
      541 aaagtgctgc tgatgggtaa atcgggctcg ggtaaaacct caatgcgtag tattatcttt
      601 gcgaactata ttgcgcgtga tacccgtcgc ctgggtgcaa cgatcgacgt ggaacatagc
      661 cacgttcgct ttctgggtaa cctggtgctg aatctgtggg attgcggcgg tcaggacacc
      721 tttatggaaa attatttcac gtcgcaacgt gataacattt ttcgcaatgt cgaagtgctg
      781 atctacgttt tcgatgtcga atcccgtgaa ctggaaaaag acatgcatta ttaccagtcc
      841 tgcctggaag caattctgca aaactcaccg gatgctaaaa tcttttgtct ggtccacaaa
      901 atggacctgg tgcaggaaga tcaacgtgac ctgattttca aagaacgcga agaagatctg
      961 cgtcgcctgt cgcgtccgct ggaatgcgcg tgttttcgca ccagcatctg ggacgaaacg
     1021 ctgtataaag cctggagctc tattgtttac cagctgatcc cgaatgtcca gcaactggaa
     1081 atgaacctgc gtaatttcgc acagattatc gaagctgatg aagtgctgct gtttgaacgc
     1141 gcaaccttcc tggttatttc ccattatcag tgcaaagaac aacgtgatgt gcaccgcttc
     1201 gaaaaaatct caaacatcat caaacagttc aaactgagtt gttccaaact ggcggcctca
     1261 tttcagtcga tggaagtccg caactctaat tttgcagctt tcattgatat cttcaccagt
     1321 aatacgtacg ttatggtggt tatgagcgac ccgtctattc cgagtgcggc caccctgatt
     1381 aacatccgta atgcccgcaa acattttgaa aaactggaac gtgttgatgg cccgaaacac
     1441 agcctgctga tgcgctgagc ggccgcataa tgcttaagtc gaacagaaag taatcgtatt
     1501 gtacacggcc gcataatcga aattaatacg actcactata ggggaattgt gagcggataa
     1561 caattcccca tcttagtata ttagttaagt ataagaagga gatatacata tgtcactgca
     1621 atacggtgct gaagaaacgc cgctggctgg tagttatggt gctgctgatt cattcccgaa
     1681 agattttggt tatggcgttg aagaagaaga agaagaagcg gcggcggcgg gcggcggcgt
     1741 gggtgcaggt gccggtggcg gttgtggccc gggcggtgcc gatagctcta aaccgcgtat
     1801 tctgctgatg ggcctgcgtc gcagtggtaa aaactccatc cagaaagtgg tttttcacaa
     1861 aatgtcgccg aacgaaaccc tgttcctgga aagcacgaac aaaatctaca aagatgacat
     1921 cagcaactca tcgtttgtga atttccagat ttgggatttt ccgggtcaaa tggatttctt
     1981 tgacccgacc tttgactacg aaatgatctt ccgtggcacg ggtgcgctga tttatgttat
     2041 cgatgcccaa gatgactaca tggaagcact gacccgcctg catattacgg tgtcaaaagc
     2101 gtataaagtt aacccggata tgaacttcga agttttcatc cataaagtgg atggcctgtc
     2161 ggatgaccac aaaattgaaa cccagcgtga tatccatcaa cgcgcaaacg atgacctggc
     2221 agacgctggt ctggaaaaac tgcacctgag tttttatctg accagcattt acgatcattc
     2281 aatctttgaa gcgttcagca aagtcgtgca gaaactgatt ccgcaactgc cgacgctgga
     2341 aaacctgctg aacatcttca tcagtaactc cggcatcgaa aaagcctttc tgttcgatgt
     2401 tgtctctaaa atctacatcg caaccgatag ctctccggtg gacatgcaga gttacgaact
     2461 gtgctgtgat atgattgacg tggttatcga tgtttcctgc atttatggtc tgaaagaaga
     2521 tggctcaggt tcggcttacg acaaagaatc aatggcgatt atcaaactga acaataccac
     2581 ggtcctgtat ctgaaagaag tgaccaaatt tctggctctg gtgtgcattc tgcgtgaaga
     2641 atctttcgaa cgcaaaggcc tgatcgatta caacttccat tgtttccgta aagccatcca
     2701 cgaagttttt gaagtcggcg tgacgagcca tcgctcttgc ggtcaccaaa cgagcgcaag
     2761 cagcctgaaa gccctgaccc acaatggcac cccgcgtaat gcaatctgac tcgagcacca
     2821 ccaccaccac cactgagatc cggctgctaa caaagcccga aaggaagctg agttggctgc
     2881 tgccaccgct gagcaataac tagcataacc ccttggggcc tctaaacggg tcttgagggg
     2941 ttttttgctg aaaggaggaa ctatatccgg attggcgaat gggnnnnnnn nnnnnnnnnn
     3001 nnnnnnnnnn nnnnnnnnnn nnnnnnnnnn nnnnnnnnnn nnnnnnnnnn nnnnnnnnnn
     3061 nnnnnnnnnn nnnnnnnnnn nnnnnnnnnn nnnnnnnnnn nnnnnnncnn nnnnnnnnnn
     3121 nnnnnnnnnn nnnnnnnnnn nnnnnnnnnn nnnnnnnnnn nnnnnnnnnn nnnnnnnnnn
     3181 nnnnnnnnnn nnnnnnnnna nnnnnnnnnn nnnnnnnnnn nnnnnnnnnn nnnnnnnnnn
     3241 nnnnnnnnnc ctttgacgtt ggagtccacg ttctttaata gtggactctt gttccaaact
     3301 ggaacaacac tcaaccctat ctcggtctat tcttttgatt tataagggat tttgccgatt
     3361 tcggcctatt ggttaaaaaa tgagctgatt taacaaaaat ttaacgcgaa ttttaacaaa
     3421 atattaacgc ttacaattta ggtggcactt ttcggggaaa tgtgcgcgga acccctattt
     3481 gtttattttt ctaaatacat tcaaatatgt atccgctcat gaattaattc ttagaaaaac
     3541 tcatcgagca tcaaatgaaa ctgcaattta ttcatatcag gattatcaat accatatttt
     3601 tgaaaaagcc gtttctgtaa tgaaggagaa aactcaccga ggcagttcca taggatggca
     3661 agatcctggt atcggtctgc gattccgact cgtccaacat caatacaacc tattaatttc
     3721 ccctcgtcaa aaataaggtt atcaagtgag aaatcaccat gagtgacgac tgaatccggt
     3781 gagaatggca aaagtttatg catttctttc cagacttgtt caacaggcca gccattacgc
     3841 tcgtcatcaa aatcactcgc atcaaccaaa ccgttattca ttcgtgattg cgcctgagcg
     3901 agacgaaata cgcgatcgct gttaaaagga caattacaaa caggaatcga atgcaaccgg
     3961 cgcaggaaca ctgccagcgc atcaacaata ttttcacctg aatcaggata ttcttctaat
     4021 acctggaatg ctgtttttcc ggggatcgca gtggtgagta accatgcatc atcaggagta
     4081 cggataaaat gcttgatggt cggaagaggc ataaattccg tcagccagtt tagtctgacc
     4141 atctcatctg taacatcatt ggcaacgcta cctttgccat gtttcagaaa caactctggc
     4201 gcatcgggct tcccatacaa gcgatagatt gtcgcacctg attgcccgac attatcgcga
     4261 gcccatttat acccatataa atcagcatcc atgttggaat ttaatcgcgg cctcganncg
     4321 tttcccgttg aatatggctc ataacacccc ttgtattact gtttatgtaa gcagacagtt
     4381 ttattgttca tgaccaaaat cccttaacgt gagttttcgt tccactgagc gtcagacccc
     4441 gtagaaaaga tcaaaggatc ttcttgagat cctttttttc tgcgcgtaat ctgctgcttg
     4501 caaacaaaaa aaccaccgct accagcggtg gtttgtttgc cggatcaaga gctaccaact
     4561 ctttttccga aggtaactgg cttcagcaga gcgcagatac caaatactgt tcttctagtg
     4621 tagccgtagt taggccacca cttcaagaac tctgtagcac cgcctacata cctcgctctg
     4681 ctaatcctgt taccagtggc tgctgccagt ggcgataagt cgtgtcttac cgggttggac
     4741 tcaagacgat agttaccgga taaggcgcag cggtcgggct gaacgggggg ttcgtgcaca
     4801 cagcccagct tggagcgaac gacctacacc gaactgagat acctacagcg tgagctatga
     4861 gaaagcgcca cgcttcccga agggagaaag gcggacaggt atccggtaag cggcagggtc
     4921 ggaacaggag agcgcacgag ggagcttcca gggggaaacg cctggtatct ttatagtcct
     4981 gtcgggtttc gccacctctg acttgagcgt cgatttttgt gatgctcgtc aggggggcgg
     5041 agcctatgga aaaacgccag caacgcggcc tttttacggt tcctggcctt ttgctggcct
     5101 tttgctcaca tgttctttcc tgcgttatcc cctgattctg tggataaccg tattaccgcc
     5161 tttgagtgag ctgataccgc tcgccgcagc cgaacgaccg agcgcagcga gtcagtgagc
     5221 gaggaagcgg aagagcgcct gatgcggtat tttctcctta cgcatctgtg cggtatttca
     5281 caccgcaatg gtgcactctc agtacaatct gctctgatgc cgcatagtta agccagtata
     5341 cactccgcta tcgctacgtg actgggtcat ggctgcgccc cgacacccgc caacacccgc
     5401 tgacgcgccc tgacgggctt gtctgctccc ggcatccgct tacagacaag ctgtgaccgt
     5461 ctccgggagc tgcatgtgtc agaggttttc accgtcatca ccgaaacgcg cgaggcagct
     5521 gcggtaaagc tcatcagcgt ggtcgtgaag cgattcacag atgtctgcct gttcatccgc
     5581 gtccagctcg ttgagtttct ccagaagcgt taatgtctgg cttctgataa agcgggccat
     5641 gttaagggcg gttttttcct gtttggtcac tgatgcctcc gtgtaagggg gatttctgtt
     5701 catgggggta atgataccga tgaaacgaga gaggatgctc acgatacggg ttactgatga
     5761 tgaacatgcc cggttactgg aacgttgtga gggtaaacaa ctggcggtat ggatgcggcg
     5821 ggaccagaga aaaatcactc agggtcaatg ccagcgcttc gttaatacag atgtaggtgt
     5881 tccacagggt agccagcagc atcctgcgat gcagatccgg aacataatgg tgcagggcgc
     5941 tgacttccgc gtttccagac tttacgaaac acggaaaccg aagaccattc atgttgttgc
     6001 tcaggtcgca gacgttttgc agcagcagtc gcttcacgtt cgctcgcgta tcggtgattc
     6061 attctgctaa ccagtaaggc aaccccgcca gcctagccgg gtcctcaacg acaggagcac
     6121 gatcatgcgc acccgtgggg ccgccatgcc ggcgataatg gcctgcttct cgccgaaacg
     6181 tttggtggcg ggaccagtga cgaaggcttg agcgagggcg tgcaagattc cgaataccgc
     6241 aagcgacagg ccgatcatcg tcgcgctcca gcgaaagcgg tcctcgccga aaatgaccca
     6301 gagcgctgcc ggcacctgtc ctacgagttg catgataaag aagacagtca taagtgcggc
     6361 gacgatagtc atgccccgcg cccaccggaa ggagctgact gggttgaagg ctctcaaggg
     6421 catcggtcga gatcccggtg cctaatgagt gagctaactt acattaattg cgttgcgctc
     6481 actgcccgct ttccagtcgg gaaacctgtc gtgccagctg cattaatgaa tcggccaacg
     6541 cgcggggaga ggcggtttgc gtattgggcg ccagggtggt ttttcttttc accagtgaga
     6601 cgggcaacag ctgattgccc ttcaccgcct ggccctgaga gagttgcagc aagcggtcca
     6661 cgctggtttg ccccagcagg cgaaaatcct gtttgatggt ggttaacggc gggatataac
     6721 atgagctgtc ttcggtatcg tcgtatccca ctaccgagat atccgcacca acgcgcagcc
     6781 cggactcggt aatggcgcgc attgcgccca gcgccatctg atcgttggca accagcatcg
     6841 cagtgggaac gatgccctca ttcagcattt gcatggtttg ttgaaaaccg gacatggcac
     6901 tccagtcgcc ttcccgttcc gctatcggct gaatttgatt gcgagtgaga tatttatgcc
     6961 agccagccag acgcagacgc gccgagacag aacttaatgg gcccgctaac agcgcgattt
     7021 gctggtgacc caatgcgacc agatgctcca cgcccagtcg cgtaccgtct tcatgggaga
     7081 aaataatact gttgatgggt gtctggtcag agacatcaag aaataacgcc ggaacattag
     7141 tgcaggcagc ttccacagca atggcatcct ggtcatccag cggatagtta atgatcagcc
     7201 cactgacgcg ttgcgcgaga agattgtgca ccgccgcttt acaggcttcg acgccgcttc
     7261 gttctaccat cgacaccacc acgctggcac ccagttgatc ggcgcgagat ttaatcgccg
     7321 cgacaatttg cgacggcgcg tgcagggcca gactggaggt ggcaacgcca atcagcaacg
     7381 actgtttgcc cgccagttgt tgtgccacgc ggttgggaat gtaattcagc tccgccatcg
     7441 ccgcttccac tttttcccgc gttttcgcag aaacgtggct ggcctggttc accacgcggg
     7501 aaacggtctg ataagagaca ccggcatact ctgcgacatc gtataacgtt actggtttca
     7561 cattcaccac cctgaattga ctctcttccg ggcgctatca tgccataccg cgaaaggttt
     7621 tgcgccattc gatggtgtcc gggatctcga cgctctccct tatgcgactc ctgcattagg
     7681 aagcagccca gtagtaggtt gaggccgttg agcaccgccg ccgcaaggaa tggtgcatgc
     7741 aaggagatgg cgcccaacag tcccccggcc acggggcctg ccaccatacc cacgccgaaa
     7801 caagcgctca tgagcccgaa gtggcgagcc cgatcttccc catcggtgat gtcggcgata
     7861 taggcgccag caaccgcacc tgtggcgccg gtgatgccgg ccacgatgcg tccggcgtag
     7921 aggatcgaga tctcgatccc gcgaaat
//
